>Addgene plasmid #49657 | pVRa04_1609 | depositor full sequence | sequence record 74426 | pVRa04_1609 sequence 5990 bps
ATGGATCGTAGCTTTAGCGAACTGGTTGCAGAACATCAGGATATGGTTGTTAATACCTGCTATCGCTTTG
TGTTTAATCGTGAAGATGCAGAAGATCTGGCCCAAGAAGTGTTTATTGAAGTTTATCGCAGCCTGGATAA
ATTTCGCGAAGAAAGCAAACTGAGCACCTGGATTTATCGTATTGCAGTTACCAAAAGCCTGGATCATCTG
CGTCGTCTGAAACGTAAAAAACGCTTTAGCAGCCTGAAACGTGTGATTGGTATTGATGATCCGGCAGATA
GCATTCCGGCAGCAAGCAATGATAATCCGGCTGATGTGCTGGATAGCAAAGAACGTCTGAGCGTGCTGCA
GAATGCACTGGATGGCCTGCCGGATAACCAGAAAACCGCATTTCTGCTGAGCAAACAGGATGGTTATAGC
AATCAAGAAATCGCAGATATTCTGCAGACCACCATTCCGGCTGTTGAAAGCCTGATTCATCGTGCAAAAA
AAAATCTGCAGAGCCGTCTGGAACGTCATTATCGTAGCGGTAATTAAGGATCCAAGCTTGCGGCCGCACT
CGAGCACCACCACCACCACCACTGAGATCCGGCTGCTAACAAAGCCCGAAAGGAAGCTGAGTTGGCTGCT
GCCACCGCTGAGCAATAACTAGCATAACCCCTTGGGGCCTCTAAACGGGTCTTGAGGGGTTTTTTGCTGA
AAGGAGGAACTATATCCGGATTGGCGAATGGG
[124 nt withheld, positions 733-856]
C
[91 nt withheld, positions 858-948]
A
[49 nt withheld, positions 950-998]
CCTTTGACGTTGGAGTCCACGTTCTTT
[37 nt withheld, positions 1026-1062]
ACCCTATCTCGGTCTATTCTTTTGATTTATAAGGGATTTTGCCGATTTCGGCCTATTGGTTAAAAAATGA
GCTGATTTAACAAAAATTTAACGCGAATTTTAACAAAATATTAACGTTTACAATTTCAGGTGGCACTTTT
CGGGGAAATGTGCGCGGAACCCCTATTTGTTTATTTTTCTAAATACATTCAAATATGTATCCGCTCATGA
GACAATAACCCTGATAAATGCTTCAATAATATTGAAAAAGGAAGAGTATGAGTATTCAACATTTCCGTGT
CGCCCTTATTCCCTTTTTTGCGGCATTTTGCCTTCCTGTTTTTGCTCACCCAGAAACGCTGGTGAAAGTA
AAAGATGCTGAAGATCAGTTGGGTGCACGAGTGGGTTACATCGAACTGGATCTCAACAGCGGTAAGATCC
TTGAGAGTTTTCGCCCCGAAGAACGTTTTCCAATGATGAGCACTTTTAAAGTTCTGCTATGTGGCGCGGT
ATTATCCCGTATTGACGCCGGGCAAGAGCAACTCGGTCGCCGCATACACTATTCTCAGAATGACTTGGTT
GAGTACTCACCAGTCACAGAAAAGCATCTTACGGATGGCATGACAGTAAGAGAATTATGCAGTGCTGCCA
TAACCATGAGTGATAACACTGCGGCCAACTTACTTCTGACAACGATCGGAGGACCGAAGGAGCTAACCGC
TTTTTTGCACAACATGGGGGATCATGTAACTCGCCTTGATCGTTGGGAACCGGAGCTGAATGAAGCCATA
CCAAACGACGAGCGTGACACCACGATGCCTGCAGCAATGGCAACAACGTTGCGCAAACTATTAACTGGCG
AACTACTTACTCTAGCTTCCCGGCAACAATTAATAGACTGGATGGAGGCGGATAAAGTTGCAGGACCACT
TCTGCGCTCGGCCCTTCCGGCTGGCTGGTTTATTGCTGATAAATCTGGAGCCGGTGAGCGTGGGTCTCGC
GGTATCATTGCAGCACTGGGGCCAGATGGTAAGCCCTCCCGTATCGTAGTTATCTACACGACGGGGAGTC
AGGCAACTATGGATGAACGAAATAGACAGATCGCTGAGATAGGTGCCTCACTGATTAAGCATTGGTAACT
GTCAGACCAAGTTTACTCATATATACTTTAGATTGATTTAAAACTTCATTTTTAATTTAAAAGGATCTAG
GTGAAGATCCTTTTTGATAATCTCATGACCAAAATCCCTTAACGTGAGTTTTCGTTCCACTGAGCGTCAG
ACCCCGTAGAAAAGATCAAAGGATCTTCTTGAGATCCTTTTTTTCTGCGCGTAATCTGCTGCTTGCAAAC
AAAAAAACCACCGCTACCAGCGGTGGTTTGTTTGCCGGATCAAGAGCTACCAACTCTTTTTCCGAAGGTA
ACTGGCTTCAGCAGAGCGCAGATACCAAATACTGTCCTTCTAGTGTAGCCGTAGTTAGGCCACCACTTCA
AGAACTCTGTAGCACCGCCTACATACCTCGCTCTGCTAATCCTGTTACCAGTGGCTGCTGCCAGTGGCGA
TAAGTCGTGTCTTACCGGGTTGGACTCAAGACGATAGTTACCGGATAAGGCGCAGCGGTCGGGCTGAACG
GGGGGTTCGTGCACACAGCCCAGCTTGGAGCGAACGACCTACACCGAACTGAGATACCTACAGCGTGAGC
TATGAGAAAGCGCCACGCTTCCCGAAGGGAGAAAGGCGGACAGGTATCCGGTAAGCGGCAGGGTCGGAAC
AGGAGAGCGCACGAGGGAGCTTCCAGGGGGAAACGCCTGGTATCTTTATAGTCCTGTCGGGTTTCGCCAC
CTCTGACTTGAGCGTCGATTTTTGTGATGCTCGTCAGGGGGGCGGAGCCTATGGAAAAACGCCAGCAACG
CGGCCTTTTTACGGTTCCTGGCCTTTTGCTGGCCTTTTGCTCACATGTTCTTTCCTGCGTTATCCCCTGA
TTCTGTGGATAACCGTATTACCGCCTTTGAGTGAGCTGATACCGCTCGCCGCAGCCGAACGACCGAGCGC
AGCGAGTCAGTGAGCGAGGAAGCGGAAGAGCGCCTGATGCGGTATTTTCTCCTTACGCATCTGTGCGGTA
TTTCACACCGCATATATGGTGCACTCTCAGTACAATCTGCTCTGATGCCGCATAGTTAAGCCAGTATACA
CTCCGCTATCGCTACGTGACTGGGTCATGGCTGCGCCCCGACACCCGCCAACACCCGCTGACGCGCCCTG
ACGGGCTTGTCTGCTCCCGGCATCCGCTTACAGACAAGCTGTGACCGTCTCCGGGAGCTGCATGTGTCAG
AGGTTTTCACCGTCATCACCGAAACGCGCGAGGCAGCTGCGGTAAAGCTCATCAGCGTGGTCGTGAAGCG
ATTCACAGATGTCTGCCTGTTCATCCGCGTCCAGCTCGTTGAGTTTCTCCAGAAGCGTTAATGTCTGGCT
TCTGATAAAGCGGGCCATGTTAAGGGCGGTTTTTTCCTGTTTGGTCACTGATGCCTCCGTGTAAGGGGGA
TTTCTGTTCATGGGGGTAATGATACCGATGAAACGAGAGAGGATGCTCACGATACGGGTTACTGATGATG
AACATGCCCGGTTACTGGAACGTTGTGAGGGTAAACAACTGGCGGTATGGATGCGGCGGGACCAGAGAAA
AATCACTCAGGGTCAATGCCAGCGCTTCGTTAATACAGATGTAGGTGTTCCACAGGGTAGCCAGCAGCAT
CCTGCGATGCAGATCCGGAACATAATGGTGCAGGGCGCTGACTTCCGCGTTTCCAGACTTTACGAAACAC
GGAAACCGAAGACCATTCATGTTGTTGCTCAGGTCGCAGACGTTTTGCAGCAGCAGTCGCTTCACGTTCG
CTCGCGTATCGGTGATTCATTCTGCTAACCAGTAAGGCAACCCCGCCAGCCTAGCCGGGTCCTCAACGAC
AGGAGCACGATCATGCGCACCCGTGGGGCCGCCATGCCGGCGATAATGGCCTGCTTCTCGCCGAAACGTT
TGGTGGCGGGACCAGTGACGAAGGCTTGAGCGAGGGCGTGCAAGATTCCGAATACCGCAAGCGACAGGCC
GATCATCGTCGCGCTCCAGCGAAAGCGGTCCTCGCCGAAAATGACCCAGAGCGCTGCCGGCACCTGTCCT
ACGAGTTGCATGATAAAGAAGACAGTCATAAGTGCGGCGACGATAGTCATGCCCCGCGCCCACCGGAAGG
AGCTGACTGGGTTGAAGGCTCTCAAGGGCATCGGTCGAGATCCCGGTGCCTAATGAGTGAGCTAACTTAC
ATTAATTGCGTTGCGCTCACTGCCCGCTTTCCAGTCGGGAAACCTGTCGTGCCAGCTGCATTAATGAATC
GGCCAACGCGCGGGGAGAGGCGGTTTGCGTATTGGGCGCCAGGGTGGTTTTTCTTTTCACCAGTGAGACG
GGCAACAGCTGATTGCCCTTCACCGCCTGGCCCTGAGAGAGTTGCAGCAAGCGGTCCACGCTGGTTTGCC
CCAGCAGGCGAAAATCCTGTTTGATGGTGGTTAACGGCGGGATATAACATGAGCTGTCTTCGGTATCGTC
GTATCCCACTACCGAGATATCCGCACCAACGCGCAGCCCGGACTCGGTAATGGCGCGCATTGCGCCCAGC
GCCATCTGATCGTTGGCAACCAGCATCGCAGTGGGAACGATGCCCTCATTCAGCATTTGCATGGTTTGTT
GAAAACCGGACATGGCACTCCAGTCGCCTTCCCGTTCCGCTATCGGCTGAATTTGATTGCGAGTGAGATA
TTTATGCCAGCCAGCCAGACGCAGACGCGCCGAGACAGAACTTAATGGGCCCGCTAACAGCGCGATTTGC
TGGTGACCCAATGCGACCAGATGCTCCACGCCCAGTCGCGTACCGTCTTCATGGGAGAAAATAATACTGT
TGATGGGTGTCTGGTCAGAGACATCAAGAAATAACGCCGGAACATTAGTGCAGGCAGCTTCCACAGCAAT
GGCATCCTGGTCATCCAGCGGATAGTTAATGATCAGCCCACTGACGCGTTGCGCGAGAAGATTGTGCACC
GCCGCTTTACAGGCTTCGACGCCGCTTCGTTCTACCATCGACACCACCACGCTGGCACCCAGTTGATCGG
CGCGAGATTTAATCGCCGCGACAATTTGCGACGGCGCGTGCAGGGCCAGACTGGAGGTGGCAACGCCAAT
CAGCAACGACTGTTTGCCCGCCAGTTGTTGTGCCACGCGGTTGGGAATGTAATTCAGCTCCGCCATCGCC
GCTTCCACTTTTTCCCGCGTTTTCGCAGAAACGTGGCTGGCCTGGTTCACCACGCGGGAAACGGTCTGAT
AAGAGACACCGGCATACTCTGCGACATCGTATAACGTTACTGGTTTCACATTCACCACCCTGAATTGACT
CTCTTCCGGGCGCTATCATGCCATACCGCGAAAGGTTTTGCGCCATTCGATGGTGTCCGGGATCTCGACG
CTCTCCCTTATGCGACTCCTGCATTAGGAAGCAGCCCAGTAGTAGGTTGAGGCCGTTGAGCACCGCCGCC
GCAAGGAATGGTGCATGCAAGGAGATGGCGCCCAACAGTCCCCCGGCCACGGGGCCTGCCACCATACCCA
CGCCGAAACAAGCGCTCATGAGCCCGAAGTGGCGAGCCCGATCTTCCCCATCGGTGATGTCGGCGATATA
GGCGCCAGCAACCGCACCTGTGGCGCCGGTGATGCCGGCCACGATGCGTCCGGCGTAGAGGATCGAGATC
TCGATCCCGCGAAATTAATACGACTCACTATAGGGGAATTGTGAGCGGATAACAATTCCCCTCTAGAAAT
AATTTTGTTTAACTTTAAGAAGGAGATATACCATGGGCAGCAGCCATCATCATCATCATCACAGCAGCGG
CCTGGAAGTTCTGTTCCAGGGGCCCCAT
Features (pLannotate 1.2.2; 19 found; start..end, strand, type, name):
    565..582     +  CDS            9xHis (fragment): 9xHis affinity tag
    592..641     +  CDS            SET1 (fragment): solubility-enhancement tag derived from T7 phage gene 10B
    649..696     +  terminator     T7 terminator: transcription terminator for bacteriophage T7 RNA polymerase
    733..1188    +  rep_origin     f1 ori (sequence partly withheld): f1 bacteriophage origin of replication; arrow indicates direction of (+) strand synthesis
   1215..1319    +  promoter       AmpR promoter: bla
   1320..2180    +  CDS            AmpR: β-lactamase; bla; confers resistance to ampicillin, carbenicillin, and related antibiotics
   2351..2939    +  rep_origin     ori: high-copy-number ColE1/pMB1/pBR322/pUC origin of replication
   3125..3267    -  misc_feature   bom: basis of mobility region from pBR322
   3369..3560    -  CDS            rop: Rop protein, which maintains plasmids at low copy number; rop
   3577..3957    +  CDS            YPB1_ECOLX: Protein predicted: Swiss-Prot protein existence level 4. From Escherichia coli.
   4029..4320    -  CDS            TcR (fragment): tetracycline efflux protein; tet; confers resistance to tetracycline
   4335..4356    -  protein_bind   CAP binding site: CAP binding activates transcription in the presence of cAMP. E. coli catabolite activator protein
   4369..5451    -  CDS            lacI: lac repressor; lacI; The lac repressor binds to the lac operator to inhibit transcription in E. coli. This inhibition can be relieved by adding lactose or isopropyl-β-D-thiogalactopyranoside (IPTG).
   5452..5529    -  promoter       lacI promoter: lacI
   5537..5816    -  CDS            TcR (fragment): tetracycline efflux protein; tet; confers resistance to tetracycline
   5838..5856    +  promoter       T7 promoter: promoter for bacteriophage T7 RNA polymerase
   5857..5881    +  protein_bind   lac operator: The lac repressor binds to the lac operator to inhibit transcription in E. coli. This inhibition can be relieved by adding lactose or isopropyl-β-D-thiogalactopyranoside (IPTG). lac repressor encoded by lacI
   5896..5918    +  RBS            RBS: efficient ribosome binding site from bacteriophage T7 gene 10 (Olins and Rangwala, 1989)
   5937..5953    +  CDS            capTEV™ (fragment): composite tag for in vivo biotinylation, TEV protease cleavage, and 6xHis tagging
