[The description below was written by a language model from this plasmid's Addgene catalogue record and pLannotate feature annotations shown in this document.]
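Description:
pVRa04_1609 is a bacterial expression plasmid on the pVRa backbone, built for synthetic biology work in E. coli. It carries ECF04_1609, an extracytoplasmic function (ECF) sigma factor gene from Chlorobium tepidum TLS that has been codon optimized for E. coli and cloned between NdeI and HindIII sites, both of which are retained. The 5,990 bp sequence has a pET-like layout. A ColE1/pBR322-type origin is accompanied by the bom region and the rop gene, consistent with the low copy number listed. The AmpR β-lactamase cassette gives ampicillin selection, and an f1 origin is also present. Short fragments of a tetracycline resistance gene flank the lacI cassette and appear to be backbone remnants rather than a working marker.

Expression is driven by a T7 promoter followed directly by a lac operator (pT7-lacO), then the T7 gene 10 ribosome binding site. The plasmid-borne lacI gene with its own promoter supplies repressor, so transcription depends on T7 RNA polymerase in the host and is inducible with IPTG. A T7 terminator closes the unit. The backbone adds an N-terminal His6 tag with a PreScission protease cleavage site; the short "capTEV" fragment called just after the RBS probably reflects this His tag. The automated annotation did not label the sigma factor coding sequence itself, which lies across the origin of the circular map. The downstream His and SET1 fragment hits sit past the HindIII cloning region and are likely untranslated vector remnants.

The associated publication mapped crosstalk among sigma factors, anti-sigmas and their promoters to design orthogonal genetic switches. This plasmid serves as the inducible source of one sigma factor in that set.
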