Addgene plasmid #49657: pVRa04_1609
Depositing lab: Christopher Voigt. Depositing organization: University of California, San Francisco (UCSF). Publication: Design of orthogonal genetic switches based on a crosstalk map of sigmas, anti-sigmas, and promoters. Rhodius VA, Segall-Shapiro TH, Sharon BD, Ghodasara A, Orlova E, Tabakh H, Burkhardt DH, Clancy K, Peterson TC, Gross CA, Voigt CA. Mol Syst Biol. 2013 Oct 29;9:702. doi: 10.1038/msb.2013.58. PubMed 24169405.
Backbone
  Vector backbone: pVRa
  Vector type: Bacterial Expression, Synthetic Biology
Growth in bacteria
  Bacterial resistance: Ampicillin, 100 μg/mL
  Growth temperature: 37°C
  Growth strain: DH10B
  Copy number: Low Copy
Gene/Insert
  Gene/Insert name: ECF04_1609
  Species: Chlorobium tepidum TLS
  Mutation: Codon optimized for E.coli
  Promoter: pT7-lacO
  Tag / fusion protein: His6-PreScission (N terminal on backbone)
  Cloning method: Restriction Enzyme; 5′ cloning site NdeI (not destroyed); 3′ cloning site HindIII (not destroyed)
  Sequencing primers: 5′ CGATATAGGCGCCAGCAAC; 3′ CAGCAGCCAACTCAGCTTC
Terms and licenses: Academic/Nonprofit Terms; Industry Terms: Not Available to Industry
How to cite: pVRa04_1609 was a gift from Christopher Voigt (Addgene plasmid # 49657 ; http://n2t.net/addgene:49657 ; RRID:Addgene_49657)
