>Addgene plasmid #49657 | pVRa04_1609 | depositor partial sequence | sequence record 73992 | ECF gene
ATGGATCGTAGCTTTAGCGAACTGGTTGCAGAACATCAGGATATGGTTGTTAATACCTGCTATCGCTTTG
TGTTTAATCGTGAAGATGCAGAAGATCTGGCCCAAGAAGTGTTTATTGAAGTTTATCGCAGCCTGGATAA
ATTTCGCGAAGAAAGCAAACTGAGCACCTGGATTTATCGTATTGCAGTTACCAAAAGCCTGGATCATCTG
CGTCGTCTGAAACGTAAAAAACGCTTTAGCAGCCTGAAACGTGTGATTGGTATTGATGATCCGGCAGATA
GCATTCCGGCAGCAAGCAATGATAATCCGGCTGATGTGCTGGATAGCAAAGAACGTCTGAGCGTGCTGCA
GAATGCACTGGATGGCCTGCCGGATAACCAGAAAACCGCATTTCTGCTGAGCAAACAGGATGGTTATAGC
AATCAAGAAATCGCAGATATTCTGCAGACCACCATTCCGGCTGTTGAAAGCCTGATTCATCGTGCAAAAA
AAAATCTGCAGAGCCGTCTGGAACGTCATTATCGTAGCGGTAATTAA
