>Addgene plasmid #49657 | pVRa04_1609 | depositor partial sequence | sequence record 73993 | pVRa backbone
GGATCCAAGCTTGCGGCCGCACTCGAGCACCACCACCACCACCACTGAGATCCGGCTGCTAACAAAGCCC
GAAAGGAAGCTGAGTTGGCTGCTGCCACCGCTGAGCAATAACTAGCATAACCCCTTGGGGCCTCTAAACG
GGTCTTGAGGGGTTTTTTGCTGAAAGGAGGAACTATATCCGGATTGGCGAATGGG
[124 nt withheld, positions 196-319]
C
[91 nt withheld, positions 321-411]
A
[49 nt withheld, positions 413-461]
CCTTTGACGTTGGAGTCCACGTTCTTT
[37 nt withheld, positions 489-525]
ACCCTATCTCGGTCTATTCTTTTGATTTATAAGGGATTTTGCCGATTTCGGCCTATTGGTTAAAAAATGA
GCTGATTTAACAAAAATTTAACGCGAATTTTAACAAAATATTAACGTTTACAATTTCAGGTGGCACTTTT
CGGGGAAATGTGCGCGGAACCCCTATTTGTTTATTTTTCTAAATACATTCAAATATGTATCCGCTCATGA
GACAATAACCCTGATAAATGCTTCAATAATATTGAAAAAGGAAGAGTATGAGTATTCAACATTTCCGTGT
CGCCCTTATTCCCTTTTTTGCGGCATTTTGCCTTCCTGTTTTTGCTCACCCAGAAACGCTGGTGAAAGTA
AAAGATGCTGAAGATCAGTTGGGTGCACGAGTGGGTTACATCGAACTGGATCTCAACAGCGGTAAGATCC
TTGAGAGTTTTCGCCCCGAAGAACGTTTTCCAATGATGAGCACTTTTAAAGTTCTGCTATGTGGCGCGGT
ATTATCCCGTATTGACGCCGGGCAAGAGCAACTCGGTCGCCGCATACACTATTCTCAGAATGACTTGGTT
GAGTACTCACCAGTCACAGAAAAGCATCTTACGGATGGCATGACAGTAAGAGAATTATGCAGTGCTGCCA
TAACCATGAGTGATAACACTGCGGCCAACTTACTTCTGACAACGATCGGAGGACCGAAGGAGCTAACCGC
TTTTTTGCACAACATGGGGGATCATGTAACTCGCCTTGATCGTTGGGAACCGGAGCTGAATGAAGCCATA
CCAAACGACGAGCGTGACACCACGATGCCTGCAGCAATGGCAACAACGTTGCGCAAACTATTAACTGGCG
AACTACTTACTCTAGCTTCCCGGCAACAATTAATAGACTGGATGGAGGCGGATAAAGTTGCAGGACCACT
TCTGCGCTCGGCCCTTCCGGCTGGCTGGTTTATTGCTGATAAATCTGGAGCCGGTGAGCGTGGGTCTCGC
GGTATCATTGCAGCACTGGGGCCAGATGGTAAGCCCTCCCGTATCGTAGTTATCTACACGACGGGGAGTC
AGGCAACTATGGATGAACGAAATAGACAGATCGCTGAGATAGGTGCCTCACTGATTAAGCATTGGTAACT
GTCAGACCAAGTTTACTCATATATACTTTAGATTGATTTAAAACTTCATTTTTAATTTAAAAGGATCTAG
GTGAAGATCCTTTTTGATAATCTCATGACCAAAATCCCTTAACGTGAGTTTTCGTTCCACTGAGCGTCAG
ACCCCGTAGAAAAGATCAAAGGATCTTCTTGAGATCCTTTTTTTCTGCGCGTAATCTGCTGCTTGCAAAC
AAAAAAACCACCGCTACCAGCGGTGGTTTGTTTGCCGGATCAAGAGCTACCAACTCTTTTTCCGAAGGTA
ACTGGCTTCAGCAGAGCGCAGATACCAAATACTGTCCTTCTAGTGTAGCCGTAGTTAGGCCACCACTTCA
AGAACTCTGTAGCACCGCCTACATACCTCGCTCTGCTAATCCTGTTACCAGTGGCTGCTGCCAGTGGCGA
TAAGTCGTGTCTTACCGGGTTGGACTCAAGACGATAGTTACCGGATAAGGCGCAGCGGTCGGGCTGAACG
GGGGGTTCGTGCACACAGCCCAGCTTGGAGCGAACGACCTACACCGAACTGAGATACCTACAGCGTGAGC
TATGAGAAAGCGCCACGCTTCCCGAAGGGAGAAAGGCGGACAGGTATCCGGTAAGCGGCAGGGTCGGAAC
AGGAGAGCGCACGAGGGAGCTTCCAGGGGGAAACGCCTGGTATCTTTATAGTCCTGTCGGGTTTCGCCAC
CTCTGACTTGAGCGTCGATTTTTGTGATGCTCGTCAGGGGGGCGGAGCCTATGGAAAAACGCCAGCAACG
CGGCCTTTTTACGGTTCCTGGCCTTTTGCTGGCCTTTTGCTCACATGTTCTTTCCTGCGTTATCCCCTGA
TTCTGTGGATAACCGTATTACCGCCTTTGAGTGAGCTGATACCGCTCGCCGCAGCCGAACGACCGAGCGC
AGCGAGTCAGTGAGCGAGGAAGCGGAAGAGCGCCTGATGCGGTATTTTCTCCTTACGCATCTGTGCGGTA
TTTCACACCGCATATATGGTGCACTCTCAGTACAATCTGCTCTGATGCCGCATAGTTAAGCCAGTATACA
CTCCGCTATCGCTACGTGACTGGGTCATGGCTGCGCCCCGACACCCGCCAACACCCGCTGACGCGCCCTG
ACGGGCTTGTCTGCTCCCGGCATCCGCTTACAGACAAGCTGTGACCGTCTCCGGGAGCTGCATGTGTCAG
AGGTTTTCACCGTCATCACCGAAACGCGCGAGGCAGCTGCGGTAAAGCTCATCAGCGTGGTCGTGAAGCG
ATTCACAGATGTCTGCCTGTTCATCCGCGTCCAGCTCGTTGAGTTTCTCCAGAAGCGTTAATGTCTGGCT
TCTGATAAAGCGGGCCATGTTAAGGGCGGTTTTTTCCTGTTTGGTCACTGATGCCTCCGTGTAAGGGGGA
TTTCTGTTCATGGGGGTAATGATACCGATGAAACGAGAGAGGATGCTCACGATACGGGTTACTGATGATG
AACATGCCCGGTTACTGGAACGTTGTGAGGGTAAACAACTGGCGGTATGGATGCGGCGGGACCAGAGAAA
AATCACTCAGGGTCAATGCCAGCGCTTCGTTAATACAGATGTAGGTGTTCCACAGGGTAGCCAGCAGCAT
CCTGCGATGCAGATCCGGAACATAATGGTGCAGGGCGCTGACTTCCGCGTTTCCAGACTTTACGAAACAC
GGAAACCGAAGACCATTCATGTTGTTGCTCAGGTCGCAGACGTTTTGCAGCAGCAGTCGCTTCACGTTCG
CTCGCGTATCGGTGATTCATTCTGCTAACCAGTAAGGCAACCCCGCCAGCCTAGCCGGGTCCTCAACGAC
AGGAGCACGATCATGCGCACCCGTGGGGCCGCCATGCCGGCGATAATGGCCTGCTTCTCGCCGAAACGTT
TGGTGGCGGGACCAGTGACGAAGGCTTGAGCGAGGGCGTGCAAGATTCCGAATACCGCAAGCGACAGGCC
GATCATCGTCGCGCTCCAGCGAAAGCGGTCCTCGCCGAAAATGACCCAGAGCGCTGCCGGCACCTGTCCT
ACGAGTTGCATGATAAAGAAGACAGTCATAAGTGCGGCGACGATAGTCATGCCCCGCGCCCACCGGAAGG
AGCTGACTGGGTTGAAGGCTCTCAAGGGCATCGGTCGAGATCCCGGTGCCTAATGAGTGAGCTAACTTAC
ATTAATTGCGTTGCGCTCACTGCCCGCTTTCCAGTCGGGAAACCTGTCGTGCCAGCTGCATTAATGAATC
GGCCAACGCGCGGGGAGAGGCGGTTTGCGTATTGGGCGCCAGGGTGGTTTTTCTTTTCACCAGTGAGACG
GGCAACAGCTGATTGCCCTTCACCGCCTGGCCCTGAGAGAGTTGCAGCAAGCGGTCCACGCTGGTTTGCC
CCAGCAGGCGAAAATCCTGTTTGATGGTGGTTAACGGCGGGATATAACATGAGCTGTCTTCGGTATCGTC
GTATCCCACTACCGAGATATCCGCACCAACGCGCAGCCCGGACTCGGTAATGGCGCGCATTGCGCCCAGC
GCCATCTGATCGTTGGCAACCAGCATCGCAGTGGGAACGATGCCCTCATTCAGCATTTGCATGGTTTGTT
GAAAACCGGACATGGCACTCCAGTCGCCTTCCCGTTCCGCTATCGGCTGAATTTGATTGCGAGTGAGATA
TTTATGCCAGCCAGCCAGACGCAGACGCGCCGAGACAGAACTTAATGGGCCCGCTAACAGCGCGATTTGC
TGGTGACCCAATGCGACCAGATGCTCCACGCCCAGTCGCGTACCGTCTTCATGGGAGAAAATAATACTGT
TGATGGGTGTCTGGTCAGAGACATCAAGAAATAACGCCGGAACATTAGTGCAGGCAGCTTCCACAGCAAT
GGCATCCTGGTCATCCAGCGGATAGTTAATGATCAGCCCACTGACGCGTTGCGCGAGAAGATTGTGCACC
GCCGCTTTACAGGCTTCGACGCCGCTTCGTTCTACCATCGACACCACCACGCTGGCACCCAGTTGATCGG
CGCGAGATTTAATCGCCGCGACAATTTGCGACGGCGCGTGCAGGGCCAGACTGGAGGTGGCAACGCCAAT
CAGCAACGACTGTTTGCCCGCCAGTTGTTGTGCCACGCGGTTGGGAATGTAATTCAGCTCCGCCATCGCC
GCTTCCACTTTTTCCCGCGTTTTCGCAGAAACGTGGCTGGCCTGGTTCACCACGCGGGAAACGGTCTGAT
AAGAGACACCGGCATACTCTGCGACATCGTATAACGTTACTGGTTTCACATTCACCACCCTGAATTGACT
CTCTTCCGGGCGCTATCATGCCATACCGCGAAAGGTTTTGCGCCATTCGATGGTGTCCGGGATCTCGACG
CTCTCCCTTATGCGACTCCTGCATTAGGAAGCAGCCCAGTAGTAGGTTGAGGCCGTTGAGCACCGCCGCC
GCAAGGAATGGTGCATGCAAGGAGATGGCGCCCAACAGTCCCCCGGCCACGGGGCCTGCCACCATACCCA
CGCCGAAACAAGCGCTCATGAGCCCGAAGTGGCGAGCCCGATCTTCCCCATCGGTGATGTCGGCGATATA
GGCGCCAGCAACCGCACCTGTGGCGCCGGTGATGCCGGCCACGATGCGTCCGGCGTAGAGGATCGAGATC
TCGATCCCGCGAAATTAATACGACTCACTATAGGGGAATTGTGAGCGGATAACAATTCCCCTCTAGAAAT
AATTTTGTTTAACTTTAAGAAGGAGATATACCATGGGCAGCAGCCATCATCATCATCATCACAGCAGCGG
CCTGGAAGTTCTGTTCCAGGGGCCCCAT
