>Addgene plasmid #49657 | pVRa04_1609 | addgene partial sequence | sequence record 75550 | pBRrevBam 5'-GGTGATGTCGGCGATATAGG-3'
GATGCCGGCCACGATGCGTCCGGCGTAGAGGATCGAGATCTCGATCCCGCGAAATTAATACGACTCACTA
TAGGGGAATTGTGAGCGGATAACAATTCCCCTCTAGAAATAATTTTGTTTAACTTTAAGAAGGAGATATA
CCATGGGCAGCAGCCATCATCATCATCATCACAGCAGCGGCCTGGAAGTTCTGTTCCAGGGGCCCCATAT
GGATCGTAGCTTTAGCGAACTGGTTGCAGAACATCAGGATATGGTTGTTAATACCTGCTATCGCTTTGTG
TTTAATCGTGAAGATGCAGAAGATCTGGCCCAAGAAGTGTTTATTGAAGTTTATCGCAGCCTGGATAAAT
TTCGCGAAGAAAGCAAACTGAGCACCTGGATTTATCGTATTGCAGTTACCAAAAGCCTGGATCATCTGCG
TCGTCTGAAACGTAAAAAACGCTTTAGCAGCCTGAAACGTGTGATTGGTATTGATGATCCGGCAGATAGC
ATTCCGGCAGCAAGCAATGATAATCCGGCTGATGTGCTGGATAGCAAAGAACGTCTGAGCGTGCTGCAGA
ATGCACTGGATGGCCTGCCGGATAACCAGAAAACCGCATTTCTGCTGAGCAAACAGGATGGTTATAGCAA
TCAAGAAATCGCAGATATTCTGCAGACCACCATTCCGGCTGTTGAAAGCCTGATTCATCGTGCAAAAAAA
AATCTGCAGAGCCGTCTGGAACGTCATTATCGTAGCGGTAATTAAGGATCCAAGCTTGCGGCCGCACTCG
AGCACCACCACCACCACCACTGAGATCCGGCTGCTAACAAAGCCCGAAAGGAAGCTGAGTTGGCTGCTGC
CACCGCTGAGCAATAACTAGCATAACCCCTTGGGGCCTCTAAACGGGTCTTGAGGGGTTTTTTGCTGAAA
GGAGGAACTATATCCGGATTGGCGAATGGGACGCGCCCTGTA
